Addgene plasmid #242498: pYO1090
Purpose: Bacterial expression of GST-ScAtg38 Δ(182 to 226)
Depositing lab: Roger Williams. Depositing organization: MRC Laboratory of Molecular Biology. Publication: Characterization of Atg38 and NRBF2, a fifth subunit of the autophagic Vps34/PIK3C3 complex. Ohashi Y, Soler N, Garcia Ortegon M, Zhang L, Kirsten ML, Perisic O, Masson GR, Burke JE, Jakobi AJ, Apostolakis AA, Johnson CM, Ohashi M, Ktistakis NT, Sachse C, Williams RL. Autophagy. 2016 Nov;12(11):2129-2144. doi: 10.1080/15548627.2016.1226736. Epub 2016 Sep 14. PubMed 27630019.
Backbone
  Vector backbone: pOP
  Vector type: Bacterial Expression
Growth in bacteria
  Bacterial resistance: Ampicillin, 100 μg/mL
  Growth temperature: 37°C
  Growth strain: DH5alpha
  Copy number: Low Copy
Gene/Insert
  Gene/Insert name: ATG38
  Species: S. cerevisiae (budding yeast)
  Mutation: deletion of aa 182 to 226
  Entrez Gene: YLR211C
  Tag / fusion protein: GST (N terminal on insert)
  Cloning method: Restriction Enzyme; 5′ cloning site unknown (unknown if destroyed)
Terms and licenses: Academic/Nonprofit Terms; Industry Terms: Not Available to Industry
How to cite: pYO1090 was a gift from Roger Williams (Addgene plasmid # 242498 ; http://n2t.net/addgene:242498 ; RRID:Addgene_242498)
