[The description below was written by a language model from this plasmid's Addgene catalogue record and pLannotate feature annotations shown in this document.]
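Description:
pYO1090 is a bacterial expression plasmid built on the pOP backbone for producing a GST-tagged, C-terminally truncated form of the budding yeast autophagy protein Atg38 in E. coli. The sequenced plasmid is about 3.9 kb. It carries a ColE1/pMB1-type origin of replication together with the pBR322 bom region and a short remnant of the rop gene, and it is selected through the β-lactamase (AmpR) gene driven by its own promoter. The catalogue lists it as low copy, whereas the automated annotation labels the origin generically as a high-copy ColE1/pUC family element, so the record does not settle the copy number.

The expression cassette is a T7 system: a T7 promoter and the phage gene 10 ribosome binding site drive an open reading frame that ends upstream of a T7 terminator, so expression requires a host supplying T7 RNA polymerase. The reading frame begins with Schistosoma japonicum glutathione S-transferase, followed by a TEV protease recognition site and then the ATG38 (YLR211C) coding sequence. The ATG38 segment is annotated as a fragment, consistent with the recorded deletion of residues 182 to 226, which leaves the N-terminal portion of the protein. GST permits glutathione-affinity purification or pull-down assays, and the TEV site allows the tag to be removed afterwards. A short match to a T7 gene 10B-derived solubility tag lies between the insert and the terminator; it is probably residual vector sequence, and the record does not indicate that it is part of the fusion protein.

Atg38 is a subunit of the autophagy-specific Vps34 PI3-kinase complex I, where it helps hold the Vps15–Vps34 and Atg14–Vps30 subcomplexes together. This deletion construct fits with domain-mapping and biochemical characterisation of that protein.
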