Features (pLannotate 1.2.2; 12 found; start..end, strand, type, name):
    144..183     -  CDS            rop (fragment): Rop protein, which maintains plasmids at low copy number; rop
    203..221     +  promoter       T7 promoter: promoter for bacteriophage T7 RNA polymerase
    295..317     +  RBS            RBS: efficient ribosome binding site from bacteriophage T7 gene 10 (Olins and Rangwala, 1989)
    328..981     +  CDS            GST26_SCHJA: Experimental evidence at protein level: Swiss-Prot protein existence level 1. GST isoenzymes appear to play a central role in the parasite detoxification system. Other functions are also suspected including a role in increasing the solubility of haematin in the parasite gut. From Schistosoma japonicum (Blood fluke).
   1000..1020    +  CDS            TEV site: tobacco etch virus (TEV) protease recognition and cleavage site
   1027..1569    +  CDS            ATG38 (fragment): ATG38_YEAST - Experimental evidence at protein level: Swiss-Prot protein existence level 1. Autophagy-related protein required for cytoplasm to vacuole transport (Cvt) and autophagy as a part of the autophagy-specific VPS34 PI3-kinase complex I. This complex is essential to recruit the ATG8- phosphatidylinositol conjugate and the ATG12-ATG5 conjugate to the pre- autophagosomal structure. ATG38 is required for the integrity of the active PI3-kinase complex I by maintaining an association between VPS15-VPS34 and ATG1P-VPS30 subcomplexes. From Saccharomyces cerevisiae (strain ATCC 204508 / S288c)
   1616..1665    +  CDS            SET1 (fragment): solubility-enhancement tag derived from T7 phage gene 10B
   1673..1720    +  terminator     T7 terminator: transcription terminator for bacteriophage T7 RNA polymerase
   1851..1955    +  promoter       AmpR promoter: bla
   1956..2816    +  CDS            AmpR: β-lactamase; bla; confers resistance to ampicillin, carbenicillin, and related antibiotics
   2987..3575    +  rep_origin     ori: high-copy-number ColE1/pMB1/pBR322/pUC origin of replication
   3761..42      -  misc_feature   bom (across the origin): basis of mobility region from pBR322
>Addgene plasmid #242498 | pYO1090 | addgene full sequence | sequence record 484467 | Addgene NGS Result
GTATACACTCCGCTATCGCTACGTGACTGGGTCATGGCTGCGCCCCGACACCCGCCAACACCCGCTGACG
CGCCCTGACGGGCTTGTCTGCTCCCGGCATCCGCTTACAGACAAGCTGTGACCGTCTCCGGGAGCTGCAT
GTGTCAGAGGTTTTCACCGTCATCACCGAAACGCGCGAGGCAGGATCTCGATCCCGCGAAATTAATACGA
CTCACTATAGGGAGACCACAACGGTTTCCCTCTAGTGCCGGCTCCGGAGAGCTCCAATTGGAATTCGCTA
GCTCTAGAAATAATTTTGTTTAACTTTAAGAAGGAGATATACATAATATGTCCCCTATACTAGGTTATTG
GAAAATTAAGGGCCTTGTGCAACCCACTCGACTTCTTTTGGAATATCTTGAAGAAAAATATGAAGAGCAT
TTGTATGAGCGCGATGAAGGTGATAAATGGCGAAACAAAAAGTTTGAATTGGGTTTGGAGTTTCCCAATC
TTCCTTATTATATTGATGGTGATGTTAAATTAACACAGTCTATGGCCATCATACGTTATATAGCTGACAA
GCACAACATGTTGGGTGGTTGTCCAAAAGAGCGTGCAGAGATTTCAATGCTTGAAGGAGCGGTTTTGGAT
ATTAGATACGGTGTTTCGAGAATTGCATATAGTAAAGACTTTGAAACTCTCAAAGTTGATTTTCTTAGCA
AGCTACCTGAAATGCTGAAAATGTTCGAAGATCGTTTATGTCATAAAACATATTTAAATGGTGATCATGT
AACCCATCCTGACTTCATGTTGTATGACGCTCTTGATGTTGTTTTATACATGGACCCAATGTGCCTGGAT
GCGTTCCCAAAATTAGTTTGTTTTAAAAAACGTATTGAAGCTATCCCACAAATTGATAAGTACTTGAAAT
CCAGCAAGTATATAGCATGGCCTTTGCAGGGCTGGCAAGCCACGTTTGGTGGTGGCGACCATCCTCCAAA
ATCGGATTCTTCTGGTTCCGAAAACCTGTATTTCCAGGGCTCCCATATGAGTACTTTAGCGGAAGTTTAT
ACTATTATTGAGGACGCCGAACAGGAATGTCGAAAAGGAGATTTTACAAATGCAAAAGCGAAGTATCAAG
AAGCCATTGAAGTTTTAGGTCCGCAGAACGAGAATTTGTCTCAAAATAAATTAAGTTCTGACGTTACGCA
AGCCATTGACCTATTAAAACAGGACATTACAGCCAAAATCCAAGAATTGGAACTTTTGATTGAAAAGCAG
TCATCAGAAGAAAATAATATTGGAATGGTCAACAACAATATGCTTATTGGCTCTGTTATTTTAAACAACA
AATCTCCGATAAATGGAATAAGCAATGCTAGGAATTGGGATAACCCAGCATATCAGGACACTTTAAGTCC
CATAAACGATCCACTTCTTATGTCAATTTTAAACCGCTTACAATTTAATTTGAATAATGATATTCAATTG
AAAACAGAAGGAGGAAAAAATTCCAAAAACTCGGAAATGAAGATTAACTTAAGACTGGAACAATTCAAAA
AGGAGTTGGTATTATATGAGCAGAAAAAATAGGGATCCAGATCTAAGCTTGGTACCACGCGTGCGCGCTG
ATCCGGCTGCTAACAAAGCCCGAAAGGAAGCTGAGTTGGCTGCTGCCACCGCTGAGCAATAACTAGCATA
ACCCCTTGGGGCCTCTAAACGGGTCTTGAGGGGTTTTTTGCTGAAAGGAGGAACTATAGCCGGATAATTC
TTGAAGACGAAAGGGCCTCGTGATACGCCTATTTTTATAGGTTAATGTCATGATAATAATGGTTTCTTAG
ACGTCAGGTGGCACTTTTCGGGGAAATGTGCGCGGAACCCCTATTTGTTTATTTTTCTAAATACATTCAA
ATATGTATCCGCTCATGAGACAATAACCCTGATAAATGCTTCAATAATATTGAAAAAGGAAGAGTATGAG
TATTCAACATTTCCGTGTCGCCCTTATTCCCTTTTTTGCGGCATTTTGCCTTCCTGTTTTTGCTCACCCA
GAAACGCTGGTGAAAGTAAAAGATGCTGAAGATCAGTTGGGTGCACGAGTGGGTTACATCGAACTGGATC
TCAACAGCGGTAAGATCCTTGAGAGTTTTCGCCCCGAAGAACGTTTTCCAATGATGAGCACTTTTAAAGT
TCTGCTATGTGGCGCGGTATTATCCCGTGTTGACGCCGGGCAAGAGCAACTCGGTCGCCGCATACACTAT
TCTCAGAATGACTTGGTTGAGTACTCACCAGTCACAGAAAAGCATCTTACGGATGGCATGACAGTAAGAG
AATTATGCAGTGCTGCCATAACCATGAGTGATAACACTGCGGCCAACTTACTTCTGACAACGATCGGAGG
ACCGAAGGAGCTAACCGCTTTTTTGCACAACATGGGGGATCATGTAACTCGCCTTGATCGTTGGGAACCG
GAGCTGAATGAAGCCATACCAAACGACGAGCGTGACACCACGATGCCTGCAGCAATGGCAACAACGTTGC
GCAAACTATTAACTGGCGAACTACTTACTCTAGCTTCCCGGCAACAATTAATAGACTGGATGGAGGCGGA
TAAAGTTGCAGGACCACTTCTGCGCTCGGCCCTTCCGGCTGGCTGGTTTATTGCTGATAAATCTGGAGCC
GGTGAGCGTGGGTCTCGCGGTATCATTGCAGCACTGGGGCCAGATGGTAAGCCCTCCCGTATCGTAGTTA
TCTACACGACGGGGAGTCAGGCAACTATGGATGAACGAAATAGACAGATCGCTGAGATAGGTGCCTCACT
GATTAAGCATTGGTAACTGTCAGACCAAGTTTACTCATATATACTTTAGATTGATTTAAAACTTCATTTT
TAATTTAAAAGGATCTAGGTGAAGATCCTTTTTGATAATCTCATGACCAAAATCCCTTAACGTGAGTTTT
CGTTCCACTGAGCGTCAGACCCCGTAGAAAAGATCAAAGGATCTTCTTGAGATCCTTTTTTTCTGCGCGT
AATCTGCTGCTTGCAAACAAAAAAACCACCGCTACCAGCGGTGGTTTGTTTGCCGGATCAAGAGCTACCA
ACTCTTTTTCCGAAGGTAACTGGCTTCAGCAGAGCGCAGATACCAAATACTGTCCTTCTAGTGTAGCCGT
AGTTAGGCCACCACTTCAAGAACTCTGTAGCACCGCCTACATACCTCGCTCTGCTAATCCTGTTACCAGT
GGCTGCTGCCAGTGGCGATAAGTCGTGTCTTACCGGGTTGGACTCAAGACGATAGTTACCGGATAAGGCG
CAGCGGTCGGGCTGAACGGGGGGTTCGTGCACACAGCCCAGCTTGGAGCGAACGACCTACACCGAACTGA
GATACCTACAGCGTGAGCTATGAGAAAGCGCCACGCTTCCCGAAGGGAGAAAGGCGGACAGGTATCCGGT
AAGCGGCAGGGTCGGAACAGGAGAGCGCACGAGGGAGCTTCCAGGGGGAAACGCCTGGTATCTTTATAGT
CCTGTCGGGTTTCGCCACCTCTGACTTGAGCGTCGATTTTTGTGATGCTCGTCAGGGGGGCGGAGCCTAT
GGAAAAACGCCAGCAACGCGGCCTTTTTACGGTTCCTGGCCTTTTGCTGGCCTTTTGCTCACATGTTCTT
TCCTGCGTTATCCCCTGATTCTGTGGATAACCGTATTACCGCCTTTGAGTGAGCTGATACCGCTCGCCGC
AGCCGAACGACCGAGCGCAGCGAGTCAGTGAGCGAGGAAGCGGAAGAGCGCCTGATGCGGTATTTTCTCC
TTACGCATCTGTGCGGTATTTCACACCGCAATGGTGCACTCTCAGTACAATCTGCTCTGATGCCGCATAG
TTAAGCCA
